Addgene plasmid #43269: II-ATAG
Depositing lab: Chad Cowan & Kiran Musunuru. Depositing organization: Harvard University. Publication: A TALEN Genome-Editing System for Generating Human Stem Cell-Based Disease Models. Ding Q, Lee YK, Schaefer EA, Peters DT, Veres A, Kim K, Kuperwasser N, Motola DL, Meissner TB, Hendriks WT, Trevisan M, Gupta RM, Moisan A, Banks E, Friesen M, Schinzel RT, Xia F, Tang A, Xia Y, Figueroa E, Wann A, Ahfeldt T, Daheron L, Zhang F, Rubin LL, Peng LF, Chung RT, Musunuru K, Cowan CA. Cell Stem Cell. 2012 Dec 12. pii: S1934-5909(12)00645-5. doi: 10.1016/j.stem.2012.11.011. PubMed 23246482.
Backbone
  Vector backbone: pCRII-TOPO
  Backbone manufacturer: Invitrogen
  Backbone size w/o insert (bp): 3973
  Vector type: Bacterial Cloning
Growth in bacteria
  Bacterial resistance: Ampicillin and Kanamycin, 100 & 50 μg/mL
  Growth temperature: 37°C
  Growth strain: Top10
  Copy number: High Copy
Gene/Insert
  Gene/Insert name: II-ATAG
  Species: Synthetic
  Insert size (bp): 426
  Cloning method: TOPO Cloning
  Sequencing primers: 5′ T7; 3′ M13-rev
Terms and licenses: Academic/Nonprofit Terms; Industry Terms: Not Available to Industry
How to cite: II-ATAG was a gift from Chad Cowan & Kiran Musunuru (Addgene plasmid # 43269 ; http://n2t.net/addgene:43269 ; RRID:Addgene_43269)
