[The description below was written by a language model from this plasmid's Addgene catalogue record.]
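Description:
II-ATAG is a bacterial cloning plasmid built on the commercial pCRII-TOPO backbone (about 4 kb without insert), into which a 426 bp synthetic fragment was introduced by TOPO cloning. It is maintained at high copy number in E. coli and carries both ampicillin and kanamycin resistance, so either or both antibiotics can be used for selection. The insert is flanked by standard priming sites, with T7 on the 5′ side and M13 reverse on the 3′ side, allowing its identity to be confirmed by sequencing. No feature table accompanies the record, so the precise layout of backbone elements is not documented here beyond what is standard for this vector family.

The record describes the insert only by its name and as synthetic, without spelling out its contents. The plasmid was deposited as part of a TALEN genome-editing system developed for generating human stem cell-based disease models. In that context, the name most plausibly denotes a pre-assembled block of TAL effector repeats recognising the four bases A-T-A-G and destined for the second position ("II") in a modular assembly scheme. The 426 bp size is consistent with roughly four repeat units of about 34 amino acids each, but this reading is an inference rather than something stated in the record. The construct has no recorded mammalian promoter, reporter or expression cassette. It therefore appears to serve as a storage and propagation vector for a library component, from which the fragment would be recovered and joined with other blocks to build a full-length custom TALEN array in a separate expression vector.
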