>Addgene plasmid #43269 | II-ATAG | depositor partial sequence | sequence record 58534 | II-ATAG sequence 426 bps
CGTCTCGCTTAACCCCAGAGCAGGTCGTGGCAATCGCCTCCAACATTGGCGGGAAACAGGCACTCGAGAC
TGTCCAGCGCCTGCTTCCCGTGCTGTGCCAAGCGCACGGACTCACCCCAGAGCAGGTCGTGGCCATTGCC
TCGAATGGAGGGGGCAAACAGGCGTTGGAAACCGTACAACGATTGCTGCCGGTGCTGTGCCAAGCGCACG
GCCTCACCCCAGAGCAGGTCGTGGCAATCGCCTCCAACATTGGCGGGAAACAGGCACTCGAGACTGTCCA
GCGCCTGCTTCCCGTGCTGTGCCAAGCGCACGGATTAACCCCAGAGCAGGTCGTGGCAATCGCGAGCAAT
AACGGCGGAAAACAGGCTTTGGAAACGGTGCAGAGGCTCCTTCCAGTGCTGTGCCAAGCGCACGGGCTCA
GAGACG
