>Addgene plasmid #43269 | II-ATAG | addgene partial sequence | sequence record 60607 | M13-F20 5'-TGTAAAACGACGGCCAGT-3'
GCCCTCTAGATGCATGCTCGAGCGGCCGCCAGTGTGATGGATATCTGCAGAATTCGCCCTTAGTATCTTT
CCTGTGCCCACGTCTCTGAGCCCGTGCGCTTGGCACAGCACTGGAAGGAGCCTCTGCACCGTTTCCAAAG
CCTGTTTTCCGCCGTTATTGCTCGCGATTGCCACGACCTGCTCTGGGGTTAATCCGTGCGCTTGGCACAG
CACGGGAAGCAGGCGCTGGACAGTCTCGAGTGCCTGTTTCCCGCCAATGTTGGAGGCGATTGCCACGACC
TGCTCTGGGGTGAGGCCGTGCGCTTGGCACAGCACCGGCAGCAATCGTTGTACGGTTTCCAACGCCTGTT
TGCCCCCTCCATTCGAGGCAATGGCCACGACCTGCTCTGGGGTGAGTCCGTGCGCTTGGCACAGCACGGG
AAGCAGGCGCTGGACAGTCTCGAGTGCCTGTTTCCCGCCAATGTTGGAGGCGATTGCCACGACCTGCTCT
GGGGTTAAGCGAGACGCGCTAGGACGGCATCTATATAAGGGCGAATTCCAGCACACTGGCGGCCGTTACT
AGTGGATCCGAGCTCGGTACCAAGCTTGGCGTAATCATGGTCATAGCTGTTTCCTGTGTGAAATTGTTAT
CCGCTCACAATTCCACACAACATACGAGCCGGAAGCATAAAGTGTAAAGCCTGGGGTGCCTAATGAGTGA
GCTAACTCACATTAATTGCGTTGCGCTCACTGCCCGCTTTCCAGTCGGGAAACCTGTCGTGCCAGCTGCA
TTAATGAATCGGCCAACGCGCGGGGAGAGGCGGTTTGCGTATTGGGCGCTCTTCCGCTTCCTCGCTCACT
GACTCGCTGCGCTCGGTCGTTCGGCTGCGGCGAGCGGTAT
